Addgene plasmid #224411: pBa.FRB-3myc-KIF13AS1371A tail 361-1749
Purpose: Mammalian expression of KIF 13a S1371A
Depositing lab: Marvin Bentley. Depositing organization: Rensselaer Polytechnic Institute. Publication: Kinesin Regulation in the Proximal Axon is Essential for Dendrite-selective Transport. Mendoza CS, Plowinske CR, Montgomery AC, Quinones GB, Banker G, Bentley M. Mol Biol Cell. 2024 Jun 1;35(6):ar81. doi: 10.1091/mbc.E23-11-0457. Epub 2024 Apr 10. PubMed 38598291.
Backbone
  Vector backbone: pBeta Actin-FRB
  Vector type: Mammalian Expression
Growth in bacteria
  Bacterial resistance: Ampicillin, 100 μg/mL
  Growth temperature: 37°C
  Growth strain: NEB Stable
  Copy number: High Copy
Gene/Insert
  Gene/Insert name: KIF 13a S1371A
  Species: M. musculus (mouse)
  Insert size (bp): 4167
  Mutation: S1371A
  Entrez Gene: Kif13a (a.k.a. 4930505I07Rik, mKIAA4109)
  Promoter: Chicken Beta actin
  Tag / fusion protein: FRB-3myc (N terminal on insert)
  Cloning method: Restriction Enzyme; 5′ cloning site Unknown (unknown if destroyed)
Terms and licenses: Academic/Nonprofit Terms; Industry Terms: Not Available to Industry
Depositor comments: pBa vector is susceptable to recombination and should not be grown in fast growing bacteria or cloned using recombination.
How to cite: pBa.FRB-3myc-KIF13AS1371A tail 361-1749 was a gift from Marvin Bentley (Addgene plasmid # 224411 ; http://n2t.net/addgene:224411 ; RRID:Addgene_224411)
