[The description below was written by a language model from this plasmid's Addgene catalogue record and pLannotate feature annotations shown in this document.]
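Description:
pBa.FRB-3myc-KIF13AS1371A tail 361-1749 is a 9,974-bp mammalian expression plasmid built on the pBeta Actin-FRB backbone. It is propagated in E. coli through a high-copy ColE1/pUC-type origin and selected with ampicillin via the β-lactamase gene. Leftover fragments of lacZα, lacI, rop and the pBR322 bom region, plus a lac promoter/operator, are cloning-vector remnants with no evident role in the design. The depositor notes that the pBa vector is prone to recombination.

The expression cassette lies on the reverse strand. Chicken β-actin promoter segments, followed by a fragment annotated as a chicken β-actin/rabbit β-globin chimeric intron, drive an open reading frame that ends upstream of an SV40 polyadenylation signal; a short SV40 large T antigen fragment is also annotated in this 3′ region. The encoded protein starts with an FRB domain, annotated as the T2098L variant (FRB*) that binds rapamycin analogues such as AP21967. According to the catalogue it continues with a triple myc epitope, which the feature table does not annotate separately. This tag is fused to the N-terminus of a 4,167-bp fragment of mouse Kif13a. The name indicates residues 361–1749, a tail construct, which would exclude the N-terminal motor domain of this plus end-directed kinesin. It carries the substitution S1371A, replacing a serine with a non-phosphorylatable alanine.

The stated purpose is simply mammalian expression of KIF13A S1371A. The FRB domain would allow ligand-induced dimerization with an FKBP-tagged partner, and the myc tags allow immunodetection. The associated publication concerns kinesin regulation in the proximal axon and dendrite-selective transport, but the record does not say how this construct was used.
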