Features (pLannotate 1.2.2; 19 found; start..end, strand, type, name):
    147..232     -  CDS            large T antigen (fragment): large T antigen from SV40 (simian virus 40)
    248..4414    -  CDS            Kif13a (fragment): KI13A_MOUSE - Experimental evidence at protein level: Swiss-Prot protein existence level 1. Plus end-directed microtubule-dependent motor protein involved in intracellular transport and regulating various processes such as mannose-6-phosphate receptor (M6PR) transport to the plasma membrane, endosomal sorting during melanosome biogenesis and cytokinesis. During melanosome maturation, required for delivering melanogenic enzymes from recycling endosomes to nascent melanosomes by creating peripheral recycling endosomal subdomains in melanocytes. Also required for the abcission step in cytokinesis
   4410..4466    -  misc_feature   MCS: multiple cloning site
   4580..4858    -  CDS            FRB*: T2098L mutant of FKBP-rapamycin binding domain of human FRAP binds synthetic ligands such as AP21967
   4933..5301    -  intron         chimeric intron (fragment): chimera between introns from chicken β-actin and rabbit β-globin
   5299..5325    -  promoter       chicken β-actin promoter (fragment): contains a 21-bp deletion relative to the standard chicken β-actin promoter
   5326..5349    -  promoter       chicken β-actin promoter (fragment): No description available
   5373..5516    -  promoter       chicken β-actin promoter (fragment): contains a 21-bp deletion relative to the standard chicken β-actin promoter
   7316..7470    +  CDS            lacZα (fragment): LacZα fragment of β-galactosidase; lacZ fragment
   7476..7575    -  misc_feature   bom (fragment): basis of mobility region from pBR322
   7677..7712    -  CDS            rop (fragment): Rop protein, which maintains plasmids at low copy number; rop
   7807..7911    +  promoter       AmpR promoter: bla
   7912..8772    +  CDS            AmpR: β-lactamase; bla; confers resistance to ampicillin, carbenicillin, and related antibiotics
   8943..9531    +  rep_origin     ori: high-copy-number ColE1/pMB1/pBR322/pUC origin of replication
   9714..9806    +  CDS            lacI (fragment): lac repressor; lacI; The lac repressor binds to the lac operator to inhibit transcription in E. coli. This inhibition can be relieved by adding lactose or isopropyl-β-D-thiogalactopyranoside (IPTG).
   9819..9840    +  protein_bind   CAP binding site: CAP binding activates transcription in the presence of cAMP. E. coli catabolite activator protein
   9855..9885    +  promoter       lac promoter: promoter for the E. coli lac operon
   9893..9909    +  protein_bind   lac operator: The lac repressor binds to the lac operator to inhibit transcription in E. coli. This inhibition can be relieved by adding lactose or isopropyl-β-D-thiogalactopyranoside (IPTG). lac repressor encoded by lacI
   9964..124     -  polyA_signal   SV40 poly(A) signal (across the origin): SV40 polyadenylation signal
>Addgene plasmid #224411 | pBa.FRB-3myc-KIF13AS1371A tail 361-1749 | addgene full sequence | sequence record 446050 | Addgene NGS Result
GATAAGATACATTGATGAGTTTGGACAAACCACAACTAGAATGCAGTGAAAAAAATGCTTTATTTGTGAA
ATTTGTGATGCTATTGCTTTATTTGTAACCATTATAAGCTGCAATAAACAAGTTAACAACAACAATTGCA
TTCATTTTATGTTTCAGGTTCAGGGGGAGGTGTGGGAGGTTTTTTAAAGCAAGTAAAACCTCTACAGATG
TGATATGGCTGATTATGATCATTACTTATCTAGCTTACCGAGTGGCTGTGGCTTCCTGGTCGTTCTCTAT
CTTGGGATGCAGCCGGTCGGCATCTGGAGGTCTTTCTGGGATACCTTTATGGTCTGTTTCGTTTGTTAGA
GCCCTCCTCCTGGAGGGCTCCCCTACAGAACAATCTGCCAAACCATCAAAGTCTTTGCCATCAGAAACAC
CCATGAACTCTGTGAAGGAATGGTCCTCCAAAATGTTTGTAGTGTGTTCTATCGTCACCTCTCCTGGGCA
GAATTCTCTGGCTTGGTGGCCATCTTTGCTGGGGCCGACATCCAGTTCTGAACATGAAGCAGTCCTGCAT
GGCATTCTGGAACTTTCCTCAGGGATGCTCTGGGGTGACGGGGTCCCCTTGGGTAAGGCACTGTTTTCCT
CCAGCGGCACAGCGATTGTCTCATCCTTCCCTGAGCCTCTTCCTACTTCTGTAAGCTCCTGATTCGAAGC
TCGTCTGACATCCGGTGCAAGTGATGGTCCCGGGGGCTCGGCGCACTCGACCTCCTTTGTCGAGACGGCA
AGCTGGTCTGAGCTGTCGCTGGAGGGGACTGCCATGTCAGACAGAGTGGCATTGGAGGCACTGTGGGAGA
AGTAGCCACTGGTGAGGCTGCTGGTGGTAGGGCTACGGGACACTGCTTTCTCCAAGGCTCTCGAGTCTGT
CAGGTCCGCCTTAGAAGAGGACCACTCCCTGTTCTCCAAGCTGGCATTGTAAACACTGAAGTCAGCGAAC
TCCACGGGCACATAAGGCTGTGTAAGCATCAGCTTCCTGCTGAGAGCTTCCAGCTCGTTTTCCTCCTCTT
CCGAGTCCTCTTGGCTTAGGAGAGGTCTGGCTTCCAGGGCCAACCTTTTCTTATGCTCCTCTTTTACAGG
CATGAGGGGTTTGAAGAACTTTGGTGGCTGAGGAGAGAACGCTTTAAAAGGGCTGACTGTTAAGGCATGA
GGATTCTCTGATGGACAACCTTCCTTGCTCCTGCGAGGTGAGTCCCTGGGTAAAGTCCCATAGCACGCGA
CGTCTTGGTAGCTGGAGCTGTAGTCAGACACGTCTAACTGGTTCTCGGGCCAGCCCTTATCGTCTTCATC
GAAGCCAGAGAGATCTGGCCGGCTAGAGGAGACGTTGTGAACATTCGGTGTCGCGAGGCTTCTCCGAATG
TGCCTCGCTTTGGTGGAAAGCGCTTCCTTCACCGTGACAGCCTGCCGGAGCCGCTCCAGGCTCAGGATAT
TCTCCACCTGCAGCACGCCCCGCGTGTACTTCTCGATGTATGTCTCCCCATCCAAAGTGCCCTCGTTCTC
ACTCCGCGCTGCCAGGAGGGCCAGGGTTTCCCGGTCCTCAATCTCCTCGGTCGCCTTTGGGATATTGGAT
ACTATCTCATAGGTCACGCCGCAGGAGTAACGTATATTGATCAGTGATATTCGTCTCTTCAAACTCTGGG
TGAAACTCTGCTTGTTATAAATATTGGCCGCGATCCGCTTCCGCAACACTAGCTCCATGGCGGCCGGGTG
GCTGAGCTGCACGGTGGTCTTCACGATCAGGTAGATCCTTTCATTCTGCGGTGTGACCCGATTCAGGTGA
AGAGAGTCGTGCACAGAGGAGTCCCAGGAGGCTGTGGCTGAAACCTCGTCATCACTGTGCTTTATGATGG
GCAGGTAGAAAAACTGACTGCCGTGTTCCTTGGGCAGGATGGAGTTCACACCGGACGCATGGGGGCCCAC
CAGCTGCTCATTGGCACTGAGGTCATCCGCGTTCAGATCCAGGAAGAGAACCGGGATGTGTGTTTCCATG
CCAGGAGGTGGGACCCAGTCAGCAGGTGCCCCGGGGATTCCGCTGCCAGGGGCGGGCACCAGCACAGCAT
TCCTCTCCTCTGTCAGCCCCACCCACTGCTCCACCAGCCTGGCTTCCCGCTCCATGTCGTCTTCTGTTTT
CTCTTTTTTATTGCTGACTTTTTTAATCTGTTCGTCTAAGTATTCCCGTCGTTTAATGAGTGCATCGGAC
CATCTCTCTCTTACACAATTCAAGTCTTCTTCCTGGTAGCTGTCCAGCCCTCTCTGCAGCTTGGTGGACC
TGGCGGTCACGCAGCCAATGGATACTGATAGGATGGCTTCAACCATGAGTGGCAGTGTCCCTGAGTGCTG
TACAGGTTTCACTGTGACCTGCACTCTACGGGAGTGACCCTGTCTGAGTTGGAAGACGCCGCCGGTGTTG
ACGTCTTTCGCCTGGTGAAGCTCCACAGCGGCATAATCCCCGAGCTCATTCAGCTCCAGAATGGAGATCC
ACACCTCTATTCTCCGGGTCACTTCATTCCACCTGTCATGCAATGTCCTTGTCTTCGCATGGAGCGAGTC
CACCTCCCAGATGGGGCTTCCGTTCCCAGCACACCTGTGGCCCCACACTTCAATCGCCAGCGCACCATCA
GAAATGAACTCCAGGAACTCTTCTGTGACAGTCACCACGTAGTCCTTACAGTGAGAGAAGGTCACCGTGT
ACTGTGCGTCCTTGGACTGCGGGGAGGGCACATCTGGGTCCACCACTGGAGCAGCCACTGTAGACTCACA
CTGGTCCCAGAACGTGTACTGACAGAAGACGAAATTTGAGAGGCTTATGGGTAGCCCGGTTGCCTCTTTA
ATTATCACCCTGCATGTCAGCTTTTTGACCCGGTGAATGACTTCGCCGCTGCTGTCGACCACTTCAAGAC
TCCCGCTCTCACTAGAGTTCTCTGAAGAGTCATCCTCCGCCATGCGTTCTGGAATGGTTCCTGTAATGCG
CGTCACCTCCACATGGAGGCGCCCGGCAACCTCCCCCTGCTGGCTGATGATGGGTACTGCATATTGAAGC
TTCACATCACAGAAGAGACATTCCAAAAACACATTAGCCACACCAATGAGGTTGTGATTCTCCTGCGCTT
CATAAAAAGGGTCACCTCGCTTCCCATAGAGCCTCTTGGCCTCAGGAACATTTTCTTTCCATTCTTGGTA
AAGGTCTCTCATATCAATTAGCTTATTCTCCAGCTTCTCAATGGTCCAGACCTGGGTGCCCTTCCCTTTC
CTCCTGGCTTGGATGGCGGGCTCGCTGACGATTGCGCCTCTCTTCCTGTTGGCACTGAGGTTGGCCGCAG
GGATCTGCAGAGTCACTTGGTAGTCAGTGAGTTTGCTCATCTCCTCGGCTAGGAAGTTGGCTTCCCTCAC
CAAAGTGTTGGCTTTCACCAGCTGCTCTCGAAGCTTGGCCAAGCTCTGCCTAAAGAGTTCATCCCTCTCC
TCGGCCCACTGGGTCACCTTCTGCTGGGCTGTCTGGCTGCTGTAGGCCAGACGGTCTGAGGCGCTGCTGG
GCGGCTGCCTCTCGGGAGAGAGCTGCTGGCGAAGCTGCTCCAGCTCGCGTTCGTACATGAGCCGCTGTTC
CTCCAGGGCGGTCCGCTTCTCTTCCAGGTACTGCTTCTCCAGGACCTGAACCACATTTTGAACTGGATCA
TTGCTGTTCAGTGTTTTCATGATGACCTCCATCTGTGCGAACTCGTAGTTGTAGTCTGGCTCCGAGGAAG
CCTCGCTCGCAGCGTCTAGATCGTGCTCCGCGGAACTGGTTTCTCTCTCAAAGTCTTTCAACCAGTCCCG
CCGTTTCCTCTTAGGCAAGTTAATTCTAAAAAAGTGGTTGTTTCCCCATAAGATCCTGTCGCCGTGCCAC
AGCTGGGTAGTACTGCAGACAAGGGTGCCATTGCCACAGGACCTTGCATTTTCTTTGGGCGTGAGAGTGA
TGTCTCCATCCGCTGCGATGTCGATCTCACAGTGCTCGGGCTGAATCCCTATTCCGAAGAGCTGGATGTC
CTGAGAGGTATCTGCACCCACCCGGGTATGATCCTTTAAATAGTAAACCAGAAGCTCGTTGAGGGCAGGG
TCTGCGTTCAGGTTGACGAGGTAGCACTTGTCGTCCCCCACCTTGATGCCAGAGGTCTCCAGGGAGATTC
CCATGCTTTCCAGCTGCCGCTGTCTCTCCTGTGCGATCGCTTCTGTTTTCCTCAGCTTCTCTTCCCACGT
CACCGTTAGCTCCTTTATCAGCTTCTCAGACTCTTCGAGCTTCTCCTTTAGCTCGGGGGCTTTCATGGCC
TCAGCCTGCGAGAGCTGCTCCCTCAGTTTCTCCACTTCCTCTCGAAGCTCTCGGATGACCTTGGCATTGG
GATCCCGGGCCCGCGGTACCGTCGACTGCAGAATTCGAAGCTTGAGCTCGAGATCTGAGTACTTGTACAG
ATCTTCTTCAGAAATAAGCTTTTGCAGATCCTCTTCAGAAATAAGTTTTTGCAGGTCCTCCTCTGAGATC
AGCTTCTGCATTCCGTACGGATAACTAGTCTTTGAGATTCGTCGGAACACATGATAATAGAGGTCCCAGG
CTTGGAGGAGGTCCTTGACATTCCCTGATTTCATGTACTTCCTGCACCACTCTTGGGCCTCCATTAAATC
TCGACCATAGGCCTGATTAAAGGATGTTTCCTTCAGAGTCTGGGGGCCCCGTTCCATCATAGCATGCAAG
GGCTCCAGCACCTCAAACATGCCTTTCACGTTCCTTTCCCCAAAGTACAAACGAGATGCCTCTTCCAGGC
CTTCATGCCACATCTCATGCCAGAGGATTCTAGAAGCCATGGTAGGCCTAGGCGCGCCAAGCTTGGGGGC
TGCGGAGGAACAGAGAAGGGAAGATATAAACCCCGCCGGTCACACGCCAGAAGCCGAACCCCGCCCTGCC
CCGTCCCCCCCGAAGGCAGCCGTCCCCCTGCGGACAGCCCCGAGGCTGGAGATGGAGAAGGGGACGGCGG
CGCGGCGACGCACGAAGGCCCTCCCCGCCCATTTCCTTCCTGCCGGCGCCGCACCGCTTCGCCCCGCGCC
CGCTAGAGGGGGTGCGGCGGCGCCTCCCAGATTTCGGCTCCGCACAGATTTGGGACAAAGGAAGTCCCTG
CGCCCTCTCGCACGATTACCATAAAAGGCAATGGCTGCGGCTCGCCGCGCCTCGACAGCCGCCGGCGCTC
CGGGGGCCGCCGCGCCCCTCCCCCCGGCCCCCCCCCGCCCGCGGCCGCCCCCGCCCCCCCCCCCCCCCCC
CCCCCCGCCCCCCCCCCCCCCCCCCCCCCCCCCCCCCCCCCCCCCCCCCCCCCCCCCCCCCCCCCCCCCC
CCCCCCCCCCCCCCCCCCCCGCCCCCATCGCTGCACAAAATAATTAAAAAATAAATAAATACAAAATTGG
GGGTGGGGAGGGGGGGGAGATGGGGAGAGTGAAGCAGAACGTGGGGCTCACCTCGAGGTGAGGGTGTGGG
GCGGGGGTGTGACGCGCCCCTCCATCCCCCCTCCCCCCTTTTTGATTCCACAGTGCTTTGTTGGGGAGGG
GGAGCGGGGTCCGCGTGTGCAGCCCTCCCCCCACCCCCGAGGTGGTCCTGCGGTCCCCTTGAAGTCACCT
CCCGGGGAGCGCCAGCAGGAGAGGCAGGGATAGCGATGGGCAATGAGCGTGCATGCACTGAGCTGCAGCG
ACACTGATGTGCATGCACGCACCGAGCAGCAATAACACCGGTGTGCGTGCAGCCACTGAGCTGCAGTGAT
ACAATGAGTGTGCGTGCACCGAGCAGCAATCGCTCCAGTGTGAGTGCATGCACTGGGATGAAGTGATACA
ATGAGCGTGCGTGCACAGAGCAGCAATAACACCGAGGGGTATGCATGCACTAGACTGCTACACACCAAGG
AGGATGCATGCACAGCGCTGCACCATCAAGACGCATGCATGCACCAGGCTGCAATAACACCAGGAGCATG
CATGCACGGGCCTGGTGCTGGGGTGCAGCCTGCTGGGATGCAAGGGAGGGGAAGGGGCACCGGGTGCAAC
GCGCGCTGCACTCTCTACACCCACCCCGCCCGGCCTGCAGCACTACCCAGGGCCAAGTTCAATGCTAATG
TCAGCACGTAGCGGTGCAAACCTCCAGGCCGGCCCTTGGACTGCTGAGTGCACTGCTGGGTGCACCTCAG
AGCCCGTTAAGGGCCACTCTTTGTCAGGGTGTGCGCTGCGGCGGTGGCAGCCGGAGGGAGGAAGCGAGCG
CTGAGTAAGGAGCTGAGTCAGGCAGGGCCCGGCCCGGCGGAGGTCAAGGCAGCCGAATGCCTTTGCCTAC
ATTTGGGCAATATTTTGTTTCTTTCCTGTTTGCAGCGCGTGCTGCAGGCTGGGCCGGGGCGGTGCGCGGT
GTTGGTGAGCAGCGCTGCGAGGGGCTTTGCAGCTCCAGAGCGGTGCATGAGCGCATGCTGATTAACTGCA
TTGATTAAGGGGCCATGCAAGAAGCACTGTAGATATTAGGGGAGCGGGACCCAGCCCTGTGTGCGGTCTT
GCAGTGGGGTCTTTGTCCCTGGGATGCTGCGAGGATGGGTTGCATCGGGGCTGCATTGTGTCCCCTCCAA
ACTGGAGGTGGCCCTGTGGACAGAGCTGAGCTGCAGGGACACCGCAGGGACAATACTGTCTCCTCGGAGG
CGGTGACACTGCAGCACATGGGGACCTCCGTGGGCACCCAGTGCCAGGACCCCGTGGGCTCCATAGTGCC
ACATCTCTCTGTATCAGCCCCACTCGCAGCAAAAAGGGAGTCACACTGTTAATTACCTGCCTGCTGGGGA
ATTAATTAACGTTTGTGCTCCACTTTGACAAGGCCGGGTATTAATTAGAAGATTATACGTCAAAGAAGGG
CAGCCACGAGGCATGGGTACAGCGGGAGGTGTGCAGAGCTGATAATGGGGCGGCAATGGGAAATGCCCCG
CGGTAGCCATGAAGCCGTGGGTTTGGGCTGGGGAATGTCACCAGAAGGCAGCGTGGGGTGTGAGGGCCCG
GCAGGATGGGGGTGGTGGGGGCAATGATGGGGCAATTCGGGTTCCCTTGATTATGGGGTTGGATCAGAGC
GCGGCATCCGGAGCGTGGCAGTGCCAACCCCACTGTGTGCTGCTGGTAGGGGGCTCCTCACAGTGCCACT
GCCATGCCACAGAGCCAGGACCATCAGTTTCCAAGGGGAACCGGGTGCTGAAGGGGAGCATCCCCATCCT
GAGAGCCGTGGGCCAATGCAAAGATCCCAACTTGGCACTGGCCGTCGTTTTACAACGTCGTGACTGGGAA
AACCCTGGCGTTACCCAACTTAATCGCCTTGCAGCACATCCCCCTTTCGCCAGCTGGCGTAATAGCGAAG
AGGCCCGCACCGATCGCCCTTCCCAACAGTTGCGCAGCCTGAATGGCGAATGGCGCCTGATGCGGTATTT
TCTCCTTACGCATCTGTGCGGTATTTCACACCGCATATGGTGCACTCTCAGTACAATCTGCTCTGATGCC
GCATAGTTAAGCCAGCCCCGACACCCGCCAACACCCGCTGACGCGCCCTGACGGGCTTGTCTGCTCCCGG
CATCCGCTTACAGACAAGCTGTGACCGTCTCCGGGAGCTGCATGTGTCAGAGGTTTTCACCGTCATCACC
GAAACGCGCGAGACGAAAGGGCCTCGTGATACGCCTATTTTTATAGGTTAATGTCATGATAATAATGGTT
TCTTAGACGTCAGGTGGCACTTTTCGGGGAAATGTGCGCGGAACCCCTATTTGTTTATTTTTCTAAATAC
ATTCAAATATGTATCCGCTCATGAGACAATAACCCTGATAAATGCTTCAATAATATTGAAAAAGGAAGAG
TATGAGTATTCAACATTTCCGTGTCGCCCTTATTCCCTTTTTTGCGGCATTTTGCCTTCCTGTTTTTGCT
CACCCAGAAACGCTGGTGAAAGTAAAAGATGCTGAAGATCAGTTGGGTGCACGAGTGGGTTACATCGAAC
TGGATCTCAACAGCGGTAAGATCCTTGAGAGTTTTCGCCCCGAAGAACGTTTTCCAATGATGAGCACTTT
TAAAGTTCTGCTATGTGGCGCGGTATTATCCCGTATTGACGCCGGGCAAGAGCAACTCGGTCGCCGCATA
CACTATTCTCAGAATGACTTGGTTGAGTACTCACCAGTCACAGAAAAGCATCTTACGGATGGCATGACAG
TAAGAGAATTATGCAGTGCTGCCATAACCATGAGTGATAACACTGCGGCCAACTTACTTCTGACAACGAT
CGGAGGACCGAAGGAGCTAACCGCTTTTTTGCACAACATGGGGGATCATGTAACTCGCCTTGATCGTTGG
GAACCGGAGCTGAATGAAGCCATACCAAACGACGAGCGTGACACCACGATGCCTGTAGCAATGGCAACAA
CGTTGCGCAAACTATTAACTGGCGAACTACTTACTCTAGCTTCCCGGCAACAATTAATAGACTGGATGGA
GGCGGATAAAGTTGCAGGACCACTTCTGCGCTCGGCCCTTCCGGCTGGCTGGTTTATTGCTGATAAATCT
GGAGCCGGTGAGCGTGGGTCTCGCGGTATCATTGCAGCACTGGGGCCAGATGGTAAGCCCTCCCGTATCG
TAGTTATCTACACGACGGGGAGTCAGGCAACTATGGATGAACGAAATAGACAGATCGCTGAGATAGGTGC
CTCACTGATTAAGCATTGGTAACTGTCAGACCAAGTTTACTCATATATACTTTAGATTGATTTAAAACTT
CATTTTTAATTTAAAAGGATCTAGGTGAAGATCCTTTTTGATAATCTCATGACCAAAATCCCTTAACGTG
AGTTTTCGTTCCACTGAGCGTCAGACCCCGTAGAAAAGATCAAAGGATCTTCTTGAGATCCTTTTTTTCT
GCGCGTAATCTGCTGCTTGCAAACAAAAAAACCACCGCTACCAGCGGTGGTTTGTTTGCCGGATCAAGAG
CTACCAACTCTTTTTCCGAAGGTAACTGGCTTCAGCAGAGCGCAGATACCAAATACTGTTCTTCTAGTGT
AGCCGTAGTTAGGCCACCACTTCAAGAACTCTGTAGCACCGCCTACATACCTCGCTCTGCTAATCCTGTT
ACCAGTGGCTGCTGCCAGTGGCGATAAGTCGTGTCTTACCGGGTTGGACTCAAGACGATAGTTACCGGAT
AAGGCGCAGCGGTCGGGCTGAACGGGGGGTTCGTGCACACAGCCCAGCTTGGAGCGAACGACCTACACCG
AACTGAGATACCTACAGCGTGAGCTATGAGAAAGCGCCACGCTTCCCGAAGGGAGAAAGGCGGACAGGTA
TCCGGTAAGCGGCAGGGTCGGAACAGGAGAGCGCACGAGGGAGCTTCCAGGGGGAAACGCCTGGTATCTT
TATAGTCCTGTCGGGTTTCGCCACCTCTGACTTGAGCGTCGATTTTTGTGATGCTCGTCAGGGGGGCGGA
GCCTATGGAAAAACGCCAGCAACGCGGCCTTTTTACGGTTCCTGGCCTTTTGCTGGCCTTTTGCTCACAT
GTTCTTTCCTGCGTTATCCCCTGATTCTGTGGATAACCGTATTACCGCCTTTGAGTGAGCTGATACCGCT
CGCCGCAGCCGAACGACCGAGCGCAGCGAGTCAGTGAGCGAGGAAGCGGAAGAGCGCCCAATACGCAAAC
CGCCTCTCCCCGCGCGTTGGCCGATTCATTAATGCAGCTGGCACGACAGGTTTCCCGACTGGAAAGCGGG
CAGTGAGCGCAACGCAATTAATGTGAGTTAGCTCACTCATTAGGCACCCCAGGCTTTACACTTTATGCTT
CCGGCTCGTATGTTGTGTGGAATTGTGAGCGGATAACAATTTCACACAGGAAACAGCTATGACATGATTA
CGAATTCGAGCTCGGTACCCGGGGATCCAGACAT
