>Addgene plasmid #224411 | pBa.FRB-3myc-KIF13AS1371A tail 361-1749 | depositor partial sequence | sequence record 439549 | KIF 13a S1371A
GATCCCAATGCCAAGGTCATCCGAGAGCTTCGAGAGGAAGTGGAGAAACTGAGGGAGCAGCTCTCGCAGG
CTGAGGCCATGAAAGCCCCCGAGCTAAAGGAGAAGCTCGAAGAGTCTGAGAAGCTGATAAAGGAGCTAAC
GGTGACGTGGGAAGAGAAGCTGAGGAAAACAGAAGCGATCGCACAGGAGAGACAGCGGCAGCTGGAAAGC
ATGGGAATCTCCCTGGAGACCTCTGGCATCAAGGTGGGGGACGACAAGTGCTACCTCGTCAACCTGAACG
CAGACCCTGCCCTCAACGAGCTTCTGGTTTACTATTTAAAGGATCATACCCGGGTGGGTGCAGATACCTC
TCAGGACATCCAGCTCTTCGGAATAGGGATTCAGCCCGAGCACTGTGAGATCGACATCGCAGCGGATGGA
GACATCACTCTCACGCCCAAAGAAAATGCAAGGTCCTGTGGCAATGGCACCCTTGTCTGCAGTACTACCC
AGCTGTGGCACGGCGACAGGATCTTATGGGGAAACAACCACTTTTTTAGAATTAACTTGCCTAAGAGGAA
ACGGCGGGACTGGTTGAAAGACTTTGAGAGAGAAACCAGTTCCGCGGAGCACGATCTAGACGCTGCGAGC
GAGGCTTCCTCGGAGCCAGACTACAACTACGAGTTCGCACAGATGGAGGTCATCATGAAAACACTGAACA
GCAATGATCCAGTTCAAAATGTGGTTCAGGTCCTGGAGAAGCAGTACCTGGAAGAGAAGCGGACCGCCCT
GGAGGAACAGCGGCTCATGTACGAACGCGAGCTGGAGCAGCTTCGCCAGCAGCTCTCTCCCGAGAGGCAG
CCGCCCAGCAGCGCCTCAGACCGTCTGGCCTACAGCAGCCAGACAGCCCAGCAGAAGGTGACCCAGTGGG
CCGAGGAGAGGGATGAACTCTTTAGGCAGAGCTTGGCCAAGCTTCGAGAGCAGCTGGTGAAAGCCAACAC
TTTGGTGAGGGAAGCCAACTTCCTAGCCGAGGAGATGAGCAAACTCACTGACTACCAAGTGACTCTGCAG
ATCCCTGCGGCCAACCTCAGTGCCAACAGGAAGAGAGGCGCAATCGTCAGCGAGCCCGCCATCCAAGCCA
GGAGGAAAGGGAAGGGCACCCAGGTCTGGACCATTGAGAAGCTGGAGAATAAGCTAATTGATATGAGAGA
CCTTTACCAAGAATGGAAAGAAAATGTTCCTGAGGCCAAGAGGCTCTATGGGAAGCGAGGTGACCCTTTT
TATGAAGCGCAGGAGAATCACAACCTCATTGGTGTGGCTAATGTGTTTTTGGAATGTCTCTTCTGTGATG
TGAAGCTTCAATATGCAGTACCCATCATCAGCCAGCAGGGGGAGGTTGCCGGGCGCCTCCATGTGGAGGT
GACGCGCATTACAGGAACCATTCCAGAACGCATGGCGGAGGATGACTCTTCAGAGAACTCTAGTGAGAGC
GGGAGTCTTGAAGTGGTCGACAGCAGCGGCGAAGTCATTCACCGGGTCAAAAAGCTGACATGCAGGGTGA
TAATTAAAGAGGCAACCGGGCTACCCATAAGCCTCTCAAATTTCGTCTTCTGTCAGTACACGTTCTGGGA
CCAGTGTGAGTCTACAGTGGCTGCTCCAGTGGTGGACCCAGATGTGCCCTCCCCGCAGTCCAAGGACGCA
CAGTACACGGTGACCTTCTCTCACTGTAAGGACTACGTGGTGACTGTCACAGAAGAGTTCCTGGAGTTCA
TTTCTGATGGTGCGCTGGCGATTGAAGTGTGGGGCCACAGGTGTGCTGGGAACGGAAGCCCCATCTGGGA
GGTGGACTCGCTCCATGCGAAGACAAGGACATTGCATGACAGGTGGAATGAAGTGACCCGGAGAATAGAG
GTGTGGATCTCCATTCTGGAGCTGAATGAGCTCGGGGATTATGCCGCTGTGGAGCTTCACCAGGCGAAAG
ACGTCAACACCGGCGGCGTCTTCCAACTCAGACAGGGTCACTCCCGTAGAGTGCAGGTCACAGTGAAACC
TGTACAGCACTCAGGGACACTGCCACTCATGGTTGAAGCCATCCTATCAGTATCCATTGGCTGCGTGACC
GCCAGGTCCACCAAGCTGCAGAGAGGGCTGGACAGCTACCAGGAAGAAGACTTGAATTGTGTAAGAGAGA
GATGGTCCGATGCACTCATTAAACGACGGGAATACTTAGACGAACAGATTAAAAAAGTCAGCAATAAAAA
AGAGAAAACAGAAGACGACATGGAGCGGGAAGCCAGGCTGGTGGAGCAGTGGGTGGGGCTGACAGAGGAG
AGGAATGCTGTGCTGGTGCCCGCCCCTGGCAGCGGAATCCCCGGGGCACCTGCTGACTGGGTCCCACCTC
CTGGCATGGAAACACACATCCCGGTTCTCTTCCTGGATCTGAACGCGGATGACCTCAGTGCCAATGAGCA
GCTGGTGGGCCCCCATGCGTCCGGTGTGAACTCCATCCTGCCCAAGGAACACGGCAGTCAGTTTTTCTAC
CTGCCCATCATAAAGCACAGTGATGACGAGGTTTCAGCCACAGCCTCCTGGGACTCCTCTGTGCACGACT
CTCTTCACCTGAATCGGGTCACACCGCAGAATGAAAGGATCTACCTGATCGTGAAGACCACCGTGCAGCT
CAGCCACCCGGCCGCCATGGAGCTAGTGTTGCGGAAGCGGATCGCGGCCAATATTTATAACAAGCAGAGT
TTCACCCAGAGTTTGAAGAGACGAATATCACTGATCAATATACGTTACTCCTGCGGCGTGACCTATGAGA
TAGTATCCAATATCCCAAAGGCGACCGAGGAGATTGAGGACCGGGAAACCCTGGCCCTCCTGGCAGCGCG
GAGTGAGAACGAGGGCACTTTGGATGGGGAGACATACATCGAGAAGTACACGCGGGGCGTGCTGCAGGTG
GAGAATATCCTGAGCCTGGAGCGGCTCCGGCAGGCTGTCACGGTGAAGGAAGCGCTTTCCACCAAAGCGA
GGCACATTCGGAGAAGCCTCGCAACACCGAACGTTCACAACGTCTCCTCTAGCCGGCCAGATCTCTCTGG
CTTCGATGAAGACGATAAGGGCTGGCCCGAGAACCAGTTAGACGTGTCTGACTACAGCTCCAGCTACCAA
GACGTCGCGTGCTATGGGACTTTACCCAGGGACTCACCTCGCAGGAGCAAGGAAGGTTGTCCATCAGAGA
ATCCTCATGCCTTAACAGTCAGCCCTTTTAAAGCGTTCTCTCCTCAGCCACCAAAGTTCTTCAAACCCCT
CATGCCTGTAAAAGAGGAGCATAAGAAAAGGTTGGCCCTGGAAGCCAGACCTCTCCTAAGCCAAGAGGAC
TCGGAAGAGGAGGAAAACGAGCTGGAAGCTCTCAGCAGGAAGCTGATGCTTACACAGCCTTATGTGCCCG
TGGAGTTCGCTGACTTCAGTGTTTACAATGCCAGCTTGGAGAACAGGGAGTGGTCCTCTTCTAAGGCGGA
CCTGACAGACTCGAGAGCCTTGGAGAAAGCAGTGTCCCGTAGCCCTACCACCAGCAGCCTCACCAGTGGC
TACTTCTCCCACAGTGCCTCCAATGCCACTCTGTCTGACATGGCAGTCCCCTCCAGCGACAGCTCAGACC
AGCTTGCCGTCTCGACAAAGGAGGTCGAGTGCGCCGAGCCCCCGGGACCATCACTTGCACCGGATGTCAG
ACGAGCTTCGAATCAGGAGCTTACAGAAGTAGGAAGAGGCTCAGGGAAGGATGAGACAATCGCTGTGCCG
CTGGAGGAAAACAGTGCCTTACCCAAGGGGACCCCGTCACCCCAGAGCATCCCTGAGGAAAGTTCCAGAA
TGCCATGCAGGACTGCTTCATGTTCAGAACTGGATGTCGGCCCCAGCAAAGATGGCCACCAAGCCAGAGA
ATTCTGCCCAGGAGAGGTGACGATAGAACACACTACAAACATTTTGGAGGACCATTCCTTCACAGAGTTC
ATGGGTGTTTCTGATGGCAAAGACTTTGATGGTTTGGCAGATTGTTCTGTAGGGGAGCCCTCCAGGAGGA
GGGCTCTAACAAACGAAACAGACCATAAAGGTATCCCAGAAAGACCTCCAGATGCCGACCGGCTGCATCC
CAAGATAGAGAACGACCAGGAAGCCACAGCCACTCGG
